Addgene plasmid #52065: pHnCBS1D
Purpose: expresses nine genes from the H. neapolitanus carboxysome operon and CSOS1D; IPTG-inducible
Depositing lab: David Savage. Depositing organization: University of California, Berkeley. Publication: Modularity of a carbon-fixing protein organelle. Bonacci W, Teng PK, Afonso B, Niederholtmeyer H, Grob P, Silver PA, Savage DF. Proc Natl Acad Sci U S A. 2012 Jan 10;109(2):478-83. doi: 10.1073/pnas.1108557109. Epub 2011 Dec 19. PubMed 22184212.
Backbone
  Vector backbone: NS3
  Backbone size w/o insert (bp): 4891
  Total vector size (bp): 13242
  Vector type: Bacterial Expression
Growth in bacteria
  Bacterial resistance: Chloramphenicol, 25 μg/mL
  Growth temperature: 37°C
  Growth strain: DH5alpha
  Copy number: Unknown
Gene/Insert
  Gene/Insert name: CbbL, CbbS, CSOS2, CSOS3, CSOS4A, CSOS4B, CSOS1C, CSOS1A, CSOS1B, CSOS1D
  Species: H. neapolitanus
  Insert size (bp): 8351
Terms and licenses: Academic/Nonprofit Terms; Industry Terms: Not Available to Industry
How to cite: pHnCBS1D was a gift from David Savage (Addgene plasmid # 52065 ; http://n2t.net/addgene:52065 ; RRID:Addgene_52065)
