[The description below was written by a language model from this plasmid's Addgene catalogue record and pLannotate feature annotations shown in this document.]
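Description:
pHnCBS1D is a bacterial expression plasmid of about 13.2 kb, built on the NS3 backbone, that carries the alpha-carboxysome gene cluster of Halothiobacillus neapolitanus for IPTG-inducible expression in E. coli. It replicates from a ColE1/pMB1-type origin (the catalogue lists copy number as unknown, although the annotation calls this origin family high-copy) and is selected with chloramphenicol through a cat gene driven by its own promoter. A lacI repressor gene under the lacIq promoter sits on the same plasmid, so repression does not depend on the host strain. The catalogue size and the deposited sequence differ by a couple of dozen base pairs, a minor discrepancy.

The payload is a single co-oriented array of ten coding sequences placed downstream of a lacUV5-type promoter flanked by a symmetric lac operator and a second lac operator, with rrnB T1 and T2 terminators upstream that insulate the cassette from read-through. In order, the genes are cbbL and cbbS (large and small subunits of RuBisCO, the enzyme cargo), csoS2 (essential for shell assembly), csoS3 (listed in Swiss-Prot as the carboxysomal carbonic anhydrase), csoS4A and csoS4B (vertex proteins), csoS1C, csoS1A and csoS1B (the major shell proteins), and finally csoS1D, a pseudohexamer-forming shell protein thought to control metabolite flux across the shell. The first nine come from the carboxysome operon, with csoS1D appended as a tenth gene. No terminator is annotated between csoS1D and the cat cassette. A short fragment matching a phage P2 baseplate gene is also annotated and is probably an incidental backbone remnant.

The construct is intended for heterologous production of carboxysome components in E. coli, supporting studies of the assembly and modularity of this carbon-fixing protein organelle.
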