Features (pLannotate 1.2.2; 21 found; start..end, strand, type, name):
     21..609     -  rep_origin     ori: high-copy-number ColE1/pMB1/pBR322/pUC origin of replication
   1564..1650    +  terminator     rrnB T1 terminator: Escherichia coli rrnB; transcription terminator T1 from the E. coli rrnB gene
   1742..1769    +  terminator     rrnB T2 terminator: transcription terminator T2 from the E. coli rrnB gene
   1791..1810    +  protein_bind   lac operator (symmetric): The lac repressor binds to the lac operator to inhibit transcription in E. coli. This inhibition can be relieved by adding lactose or isopropyl-β-D-thiogalactopyranoside (IPTG). The symmetric lac operator was optimized for tight binding of lac repressor. lac repressor encoded by lacI
   1828..1855    +  promoter       lac UV5 promoter (fragment): E. coli lac promoter with an "up" mutation
   1859..1881    +  protein_bind   lac operator (fragment): The lac repressor binds to the lac operator to inhibit transcription in E. coli. This inhibition can be relieved by adding lactose or isopropyl-β-D-thiogalactopyranoside (IPTG). lac repressor encoded by lacI
   1924..3342    +  CDS            cbbL: RBL1_HALNC - Experimental evidence at protein level: Swiss-Prot protein existence level 1. Alpha-carboxysomes are able to assemble in the absence of RuBisCO, unlike beta-carboxysomes. The RuBisCO large subunit is required for enzyme integration into carboxysomes; replacing it with the carboxysomally targeted gene (Tcr_0838, AC Q31HD9) of H.crungenus places RuBisCO in the carboxysome, while the non-carboxysomal large subunit of H.crungenus (Tcr_0427, AC Q31IK0) is not incorporated in the carboxysome. From Halothiobacillus neapolitanus (strain ATCC 23641 / c2) (Thiobacillus neapolitanus).
   3382..3711    +  CDS            cbbS: RBS_HALNC - Also known as rbcS. Experimental evidence at protein level: Swiss-Prot protein existence level 1. RuBisCO catalyzes two reactions: the carboxylation of D- ribulose 1,5-bisphosphate, the primary event in carbon dioxide fixation, as well as the oxidative fragmentation of the pentose substrate. Both reactions occur simultaneously and in competition at the same active site (Ref.3, PubMed:18258595, PubMed:18974784). There are estimated to be 270 RuBisCO heterohexadecamers per carboxysome (Ref.6). From Halothiobacillus neapolitanus (strain ATCC 23641 / c2) (Thiobacillus neapolitanus).
   3779..6385    +  CDS            csoS2: CSOS2_HALNC - Experimental evidence at protein level: Swiss-Prot protein existence level 1. Unlike beta-carboxysomes, alpha-carboxysomes (Cb) can form without cargo protein. CsoS2 is essential for Cb formation and is also capable of targeting foreign proteins to the Cb. The Cb shell assembles with the aid of CsoS2; CsoS1A, CsoS1B and CsoS1C form the majority of the shell while CsoS4A and CsoS4B form vertices. CsoS1D forms pseudohexamers that probably control metabolite flux into and out of the shell. From Halothiobacillus neapolitanus (strain ATCC 23641 / c2) (Thiobacillus neapolitanus).
   6409..7950    +  CDS            csoS3: CSOCA_HALNC - Also known as ORF1 From Halothiobacillus neapolitanus (strain ATCC 23641 / c2) (Thiobacillus neapolitanus).
   7950..8198    +  CDS            csoS4A: CSS4A_HALNC - Also known as orfA From Halothiobacillus neapolitanus (strain ATCC 23641 / c2) (Thiobacillus neapolitanus).
   8201..8443    +  CDS            csoS4B: CSS4B_HALNC - Also known as orfB From Halothiobacillus neapolitanus (strain ATCC 23641 / c2) (Thiobacillus neapolitanus).
   8498..8791    +  CDS            csoS1C: CSOSC_HALNC - Also known as Orf1 From Halothiobacillus neapolitanus (strain ATCC 23641 / c2) (Thiobacillus neapolitanus).
   8869..9162    +  CDS            csoS1A: CSOSA_HALNC - Also known as csoS1 From Halothiobacillus neapolitanus (strain ATCC 23641 / c2) (Thiobacillus neapolitanus).
   9277..9606    +  CDS            csoS1B: CSOSB_HALNC - Also known as Orf3 From Halothiobacillus neapolitanus (strain ATCC 23641 / c2) (Thiobacillus neapolitanus).
   9631..10269   +  CDS            csoS1D: CSOSD_HALNC - Experimental evidence at protein level: Swiss-Prot protein existence level 1. Unlike beta-carboxysomes, alpha-carboxysomes (Cb) can form without cargo protein. CsoS2 is essential for Cb formation and is also capable of targeting foreign proteins to the Cb. The Cb shell assembles with the aid of CsoS2; CsoS1A, CsoS1B and CsoS1C form the majority of the shell while CsoS4A and CsoS4B form vertices. CsoS1D forms pseudohexamers that probably control metabolite flux into and out of the shell. From Halothiobacillus neapolitanus (strain ATCC 23641 / c2) (Thiobacillus neapolitanus).
  10281..10369   +  promoter       cat promoter (fragment): promoter of the E. coli cat gene encoding chloramphenicol acetyltransferase
  10370..11026   +  CDS            cat: CAT_ECOLX - Experimental evidence at protein level: Swiss-Prot protein existence level 1. This enzyme is an effector of chloramphenicol resistance in bacteria. From Escherichia coli. This protein is used as a marker in many commonly used cloning vectors, such as pACYC184.
  11094..11171   +  promoter       lacIq promoter: lacI (mutant); In the lacIq allele, a single base change in the promoter boosts expression of the lacI gene about 10-fold.
  11172..12254   +  CDS            lacI: lac repressor; lacI; The lac repressor binds to the lac operator to inhibit transcription in E. coli. This inhibition can be relieved by adding lactose or isopropyl-β-D-thiogalactopyranoside (IPTG).
  12310..12444   -  CDS            W (fragment): BPW_BPP2 - Protein inferred from homology: Swiss-Prot protein existence level 3. Baseplate protein that is part of the outer wedges of the baseplate. Probably plays a role as a connector between the central and peripheral parts of the baseplate. Plays a role in tail assembly. From Escherichia phage P2 (Bacteriophage P2).
>Addgene plasmid #52065 | pHnCBS1D | depositor full sequence | sequence record 80268 | pHnCBS1D sequence 13218 bps
CTAGTCGCGTTGCTGGCGTTTTTCCATAGGCTCCGCCCCCCTGACGAGCATCACAAAAATCGACGCTCAA
GTCAGAGGTGGCGAAACCCGACAGGACTATAAAGATACCAGGCGTTTCCCCCTGGAAGCTCCCTCGTGCG
CTCTCCTGTTCCGACCCTGCCGCTTACCGGATACCTGTCCGCCTTTCTCCCTTCGGGAAGCGTGGCGCTT
TCTCATAGCTCACGCTGTAGGTATCTCAGTTCGGTGTAGGTCGTTCGCTCCAAGCTGGGCTGTGTGCACG
AACCCCCCGTTCAGCCCGACCGCTGCGCCTTATCCGGTAACTATCGTCTTGAGTCCAACCCGGTAAGACA
CGACTTATCGCCACTGGCAGCAGCCACTGGTAACAGGATTAGCAGAGCGAGGTATGTAGGCGGTGCTACA
GAGTTCTTGAAGTGGTGGCCTAACTACGGCTACACTAGAAGAACAGTATTTGGTATCTGCGCTCTGCTGA
AGCCAGTTACCTTCGGAAAAAGAGTTGGTAGCTCTTGATCCGGCAAACAAACCACCGCTGGTAGCGGTGG
TTTTTTTGTTTGCAAGCAGCAGATTACGCGCAGAAAAAAAGGATCTCAAGAAGATCCTTTGATCTTTTCT
ACGGGGTCTGACGCTCAGTCTAGTTCAGCCAGCTCGTCGTGATGTCGAAACCCAAGCCACCCTCAGAGGT
GAAGGCCGCTTCGAGCACATCGGGAAGCGTGTCGACGACGGTGCTCGGTGCCTCGGGTAAGAGCCAGATA
GATGCGGTGACGTTCACCGTCGCGATCGTGGCGGGAACCACGGTCACTGCGTCCGTTACAACTCGCACGT
CGTCGGCCAGCACGACTGACTCGACGGCTTCGATTAGCCCGGGAGAGGCAAGGCCATCAGGCTCGGTAGA
CAGAATGCTGATTAACACCTCGCCGGGAGCAGGGCTGCTCACAGCCGCGTCCTTCACCCGTGGGTCAGCC
GTCAGCGCTTGATAGCGGTACCAGGCCGCACCGCCTGCGGTCGAGCTGCCCTTGATCCGCTCGATGGTGC
GATCGCGAAGCTCGCCATCCGGCTCATTCGGCTGCCGCACCACGCCGTAGAACGCGGCAAGGTTGTCGAG
GTCGGGGCCGTTTGAGTAGCGAAGCAGTGTCGCAAGAAGTGCGTCGTTGATCCGCTGACGCAGGATCAGC
TCGCGGGCTGCGCAGACCTCCAGCAGCTTGATGACCGGGTCGGATTCGAGGATGGCGGTGTAGCTGGCGT
CACGCGATCGCAGGTCGTCGATCAAGTCCTGCAGGATCAGTTCAAAGTCCAGCGCTTCGATGATGGTGGG
CGCGGGAATCGTAGCAAAGTCAAGAACGGTCATGAGACGACTAAGCCCTCCAGCGTGATACGCCTGCCCT
CGGGGATGTAGTAGCCGATCAGGTTCAGCTCGACTTGACCAGCTGCGCTGGCTGAGACGATGCGAACCTT
CTCCAGCTTCAGCCGTGGCTCCCAGCGATCGAGCGCTTCAGCTGTGGCCGCCACCAGGTCAACGATGAGG
GACTGGTTGATCGGTCTAGTCATCAAATAAAACGAAAGGCTCAGTCGAAAGACTGGGCCTTTCGTTTTAT
CTGTTGTTTGTCGGTGAACGCTCTCCTGAGTAGGACAAATCCGCCGGGAGCGGATTTGAACGTTGCGAAG
CAACGGCCCGGAGGGTGGCGGGCAGGACGCCCGCCATAAACTGCCAGGCATCAAATTAAGCAGAAGGCCA
TCCTGACGGATGGCCTTTTTGCGTTTCTACTCTAGTTTCGAATTGTGAGCGCTCACAATTTCGAAACCCC
AGGCTTGACACTTTATGCTTCCGGCTCGTATAATGTGTGGAATTGTGAGCGGATAACAATTTCAGCTAGG
TGCGCGAATCCCCCATCCTTTCAGGAGGAACTCATGGCAGTTAAAAAGTATAGTGCTGGTGTAAAAGAAT
ACCGGCAGACCTATTGGATGCCGGAATACACACCGTTGGATTCCGACATCCTTGCATGCTTCAAAATCAC
CCCACAACCGGGTGTTGATCGCGAAGAAGCCGCAGCCGCGGTTGCAGCAGAATCTTCAACCGGCACATGG
ACCACCGTGTGGACCGATTTGCTGACCGACATGGACTACTACAAAGGCCGTGCCTATCGCATTGAAGACG
TACCCGGTGACGATGCGGCATTCTATGCCTTTATCGCCTACCCAATCGACCTGTTCGAAGAAGGGTCAGT
TGTTAACGTGTTTACCTCACTGGTTGGTAACGTGTTCGGCTTCAAAGCGGTACGCGGCCTGCGTCTGGAA
GATGTTCGCTTCCCACTCGCCTACGTTAAAACCTGTGGCGGCCCACCGCACGGTATTCAAGTCGAACGCG
ACAAGATGAACAAATATGGTCGCCCACTGTTGGGTTGCACCATCAAGCCAAAACTTGGTTTGTCTGCGAA
AAACTACGGCCGTGCCGTATACGAGTGCCTCCGTGGCGGCCTCGACTTCACTAAAGATGATGAAAACATC
AATTCTCAGCCGTTCATGCGCTGGCGCGATCGCTTCTTGTTCGTACAAGACGCGACCGAAACTGCTGAAG
CCCAAACCGGCGAACGCAAAGGCCATTACCTCAACGTAACGGCGCCAACTCCTGAAGAAATGTACAAGCG
CGCAGAATTCGCCAAAGAAATTGGCGCGCCAATCATTATGCACGACTACATCACCGGTGGCTTCACGGCC
AACACTGGCTTGGCCAAGTGGTGTCAAGACAACGGCGTACTGCTGCACATCCACCGTGCGATGCATGCGG
TTATCGACCGTAACCCGAACCACGGTATTCACTTCCGTGTTCTGACCAAGATTCTGCGTTTGTCGGGTGG
CGATCACCTGCACACCGGTACCGTTGTCGGCAAACTGGAAGGCGACCGTGCCTCTACTCTGGGCTGGATT
GATTTGCTCCGCGAATCGTTTATCCCTGAAGATCGCTCGCGCGGTATCTTCTTCGATCAAGACTGGGGTT
CAATGCCAGGCGTATTCGCTGTGGCCTCTGGTGGTATTCACGTATGGCACATGCCTGCGCTGGTTAACAT
CTTTGGTGACGACTCTGTCCTCCAATTCGGTGGCGGTACGCTGGGTCATCCATGGGGCAACGCTGCCGGT
GCTGCTGCCAACCGTGTTGCTCTGGAAGCCTGCGTAGAAGCGCGTAACCAAGGCCGCGATATCGAAAAAG
AAGGCAAAGAAATTCTGACTGCTGCTGCACAGCACAGCCCAGAACTGAAGATTGCCATGGAAACTTGGAA
AGAGATCAAATTCGAATTTGACACTGTCGACAAACTCGACACTCAAAATCGTTGATCCCTCGTACCACAC
AACATACTAAGGTGAGTAACCATGGCTGAAATGCAGGATTACAAGCAAAGCCTCAAATATGAGACTTTCT
CTTATCTTCCACCCATGAACGCGGAACGCATCCGCGCTCAAATCAAGTACGCAATTGCTCAAGGCTGGAG
CCCCGGCATTGAGCACGTAGAAGTGAAAAACTCCATGAACCAATATTGGTACATGTGGAAACTTCCCTTC
TTCGGCGAACAAAATGTCGACAACGTGTTGGCTGAAATTGAAGCGTGTCGTAGTGCGTATCCAACACACC
AGGTCAAACTGGTGGCTTATGACAACTATGCGCAAAGCTTAGGTCTGGCCTTCGTGGTCTACCGCGGCAA
CTAAGTCAAGTCTGTCATTGCGCTGTGCGTTTCTCTACGCACAGCACTTATTCAAGATGGGGTCAAACAT
GCCTTCACAGTCAGGAATGAATCCTGCCGACCTGAGCGGACTCTCTGGCAAGGAACTGGCACGCGCACGC
CGCGCTGCACTATCCAAGCAAGGGAAAGCAGCTGTTTCTAATAAAACGGCTAGCGTAAACCGTAGCACTA
AACAGGCGGCATCTTCGATCAATACAAATCAGGTGCGCTCTTCTGTAAATGAAGTGCCCACTGATTACCA
AATGGCGGATCAATTGTGCTCTACGATTGATCATGCTGACTTTGGTACCGAAAGCAATCGCGTTAGAGAT
CTCTGCCGCCAACGCAGAGAGGCACTATCAACTATCGGTAAAAAAGCGGCTAAAACCACCGGCAAGCCGT
CGGGTCGCGTTCGACCACAGCAATCAGTGGTTCACAACGACGCAATGATCGAAAATGCCGGTGATACTAA
CCAATCATCGTCCACTTCATTAAATAATGAACTTTCCGAAATCTGCTCCATAGCAGACGACATGCCGGAG
CGTTTTGGTTCACAAGCCAAAACCGTCCGTGATATCTGCCGTGCACGCCGTCAAGCGCTCTCTGAGCGTG
GAACTCGCGCCGTGCCGCCAAAGCCGCAATCTCAAGGTGGTCCAGGACGCAATGGCTATCAAATTGATGG
ATACCTAGATACCGCACTTCATGGCCGCGATGCCGCCAAGCGCCACCGTGAAATGCTCTGTCAATACGGC
CGCGGCACAGCACCTTCCTGCAAGCCAACAGGCCGTGTCAAAAATTCTGTACAGTCGGGCAACGCAGCGC
CAAAAAAGGTTGAAACCGGTCACACCCTATCCGGCGGATCTGTTACGGGCACGCAAGTGGATCGTAAATC
TCATGTGACTGGAAACGAGCCGGGCACTTGCCGAGCAGTCACGGGCACCGAGTACGTAGGTACTGAGCAA
TTCACCTCTTTTTGCAATACCAGCCCCAAGCCAAATGCGACGAAGGTCAATGTGACCACAACGGCTCGTG
GTCGCCCTGTTAGCGGTACGGAAGTTTCACGGACCGAGAAGGTAACTGGCAACGAATCCGGTGTCTGCCG
TAACGTTACCGGCACCGAATACATGAGTAATGAAGCTCACTTTTCTCTATGTGGAACAGCCGCAAAGCCT
TCACAAGCGGATAAAGTCATGTTCGGCGCCACAGCACGAACGCATCAAGTGGTCAGTGGCAGTGATGAAT
TCAGGCCCTCTTCTGTTACGGGTAACGAATCGGGTGCAAAACGCACAATTACCGGCTCGCAGTACGCAGA
CGAAGGTCTTGCGCGACTCACGATCAACGGAGCACCTGCAAAAGTAGCCAGAACCCACACCTTTGCGGGC
TCTGACGTTACCGGCACGGAAATCGGTCGCTCTACTCGCGTAACTGGTGATGAAAGCGGTTCGTGTCGTT
CAATCTCAGGCACCGAGTATCTCAGTAACGAGCAATTCCAATCCTTTTGTGACACAAAACCTCAACGCAG
CCCGTTCAAGGTTGGCCAAGATCGCACGAACAAGGGTCAGTCTGTGACTGGTAACTTGGTTGATCGTTCC
GAACTGGTTACAGGTAACGAACCAGGTTCATGCTCTCGGGTTACAGGCTCTCAGTATGGCCAAAGCAAAA
TCTGCGGTGGTGGCGTGGGAAAAGTGCGCTCAATGCGCACCCTTCGCGGCACCTCAGTATCTGGCCAACA
GCTAGATCATGCCCCAAAGATGTCCGGTGACGAGCGCGGCGGGTGCATGCCCGTCACCGGTAATGAGTAC
TACGGTCGTGAACATTTCGAACCGTTTTGTACGAGCACCCCAGAGCCCGAAGCTCAATCAACTGAACAAT
CATTGACCTGTGAAGGACAAATTATTAGCGGCACTTCAGTTGACGCCAGTGATTTGGTCACAGGAAATGA
AATCGGTGAACAGCAACTCATCAGCGGTGACGCCTATGTTGGCGCGCAGCAGACAGGTTGCCTTCCCACT
AGTCCACGCTTCAACCAAACTGGCAATGTTCAGTCAATGGGTTTTAAGAACACCAATCAGCCAGAACAAA
ACTTTGCACCAGGTGAAGTAATGCCTACTGACTTTAGTATTCAAACCCCAGCTCGCTCGGCTCAGAATCG
CATTACAGGTAACGACATTGCGCCCTCAGGTCGCATTACAGGCCCTGGTATGCTGGCAACCGGCTTGATT
ACAGGAACCCCCGAATTCAGGCACGCTGCGCGCGAGTTGGTTGGTTCTCCACAACCCATGGCAATGGCCA
TGGCCAACCGTAATAAGGCTGCTCAAGCACCTGTTGTGCAGCCAGAAGTGGTTGCAACTCAGGAAAAGCC
TGAGTTGGTATGTGCACCAAGAAGCGATCAAATGGATCGTGTGAGTGGCGAAGGCAAAGAACGTTGCCAC
ATCACTGGCGATGACTGGTCAGTTAACAAGCACATCACCGGTACAGCCGGTCAATGGGCGAGTGGTCGCA
ACCCTTCCATGCGCGGTAATGCGCGTGTGGTCGAAACCAGCGCGTTTGCCAATCGCAATGTGCCAAAACC
TGAAAAGCCGGGCTCCAAGATCACGGGCAGTAGTGGTAATGACACCCAAGGTAGTCTGATCACTTACTCC
GGCGGCGCGCGCGGTTGATTAAGTAAAGTGTAACGATCATGAACACCCGTAACACACGAAGCAAGCAACG
CGCACCGTGTGGTGTTAGCTCATCAGTCAAACCTCGGCTTGACTTGATTGAGCAAGCACCAAACCCTGTC
TATGACCGCCATCCTGCTTGTATAACGTTGCCTGAGCGTACCTGCCGGCACCCGTTAACTGACCTTGAAG
CCAACGAACAACTGGGTCGTTGCGAGGATAGCGTCAAGAACCGGTTTGATCGCGTTATCCCTTTCTTGCA
AGTTGTTGCTGGCATTCCTCTTGGTCTGGATTATGTTACCCGTGTTCAAGAATTAGCCCAGTCGTCGCTT
GGACATACGCTGCCCGAAGAATTACTCAAAGATAATTGGATCAGTGGACACAATTTAAAAGGCATTTTTG
GCTACGCGACTGCTAAAGCACTAACAGCAGCCACGGAACAATTCAGTCGTAAAATAATGTCTGAGAAGGA
CGATTCCGCATCGGCCATTGGCTTCTTCCTGGATTGCGGGTTCCACGCAGTGGACATAAGCCCTTGTGCC
GATGGTCGTCTCAAAGGGTTACTGCCTTACATATTGCGTTTGCCCCTTACGGCATTCACCTATCGTAAAG
CCTACGCAGGCTCGATGTTCGATATTGAAGATGATCTGGCACAGTGGGAGAAAAATGAACTCCGCCGTTA
TCGTGAAGGTGTTCCAAATACAGCGGATCAGCCAACACGATACCTGAAAATTGCTGTGTATCATTTCAGC
ACCTCTGACCCGACACACTCTGGCTGCGCGGCACACGGCAGTAATGATCGTGCAGCACTGGAAGCGGCTT
TAACCCAGCTGATGAAATTCAGAGAAGCGGTTGAAAATGCCCATTGCTGCGGCGCAAGTATCGATATTTT
ACTGATTGGCGTTGATACGGATACGGATGCCATTCGCGTTCATATTCCGGATAGCAAAGGTTTTTTGAAT
CCGTATCGTTATGTTGACAACACAGTAACTTATGCGCAAACACTACATCTGGCGCCGGATGAGGCTCGTG
TGATTATTCACGAAGCAATTCTCAACGCAAACCGCAGCGATGGTTGGGCTAAAGGAAATGGAGTAGCCAG
CGAGGGGATGCGTCGTTTTATTGGTCAGCTTTTGATCAACAACCTCTCGCAAATCGATTACGTAGTAAAT
CGTCATGGTGGTCGCTATCCACCCAATGATATTGGTCATGCTGAGCGATATATCAGTGTTGGTGATGGTT
TTGATGAAGTTCAAATCCGGAATTTAGCCTACTACGCGCATTTGGATACGGTTGAAGAAAATGCGATTGA
TGTGGATGTGGGAATCACAATTTTCACCAAACTTAATTTGAGTCGAGGTTTACCGATTCCGATTGCCATC
CACTATCGCTATGACCCCAATGTTCCAGGCTCCAGAGAAAGAACCGTGGTCAAAGCAAGACGGATATACA
ACGCCATTAAAGAGCGGTTCTCATCCTTGGATGAGCAGAATCTATTGCAGTTTCGTTTGAGCGTTCAGGC
GCAGGATATCGGAAGCCCGATTGAAGAGGTTGCATCCGCATGAAAATCATGCAAGTTGAGAAAACGTTGG
TTTCAACAAACCGTATTGCTGATATGGGTCACAAACCACTATTAGTGGTATGGGAGAAACCGGGCGCGCC
CAGGCAGGTCGCCGTGGATGCGATTGGCTGCATACCGGGCGATTGGGTTTTGTGCGTTGGGTCATCGGCA
GCACGAGAGGCTGCAGGAAGCAAGTCTTATCCCTCTGATTTGACGATTATCGGGATTATTGATCAGTGGA
ATGGTGAGTAATGGAAGTAATGCGCGTTCGTTCCGACCTAATCGCAACACGCAGGATTCCCGGTCTTAAA
AATATCTCTTTGCGTGTCATGGAGGATGCTACGGGTAAGGTCAGTGTCGCTTGCGATCCCATTGGCGTTC
CCGAGGGATGTTGGGTCTTTACGATTAGCGGCTCTGCCGCTCGGTTTGGCGTGGGTGATTTTGAGATTCT
CACGGATTTGACGATTGGTGGCATCATCGATCACTGGGTAACTTGACCATCGCTAGATGAGTTGATTTTG
AATGAGTCTTTATTGAGGAGAGAAGAAATGGCAGCAGTAACAGGTATTGCACTGGGTATGATTGAAACAC
GTGGTCTGGTTCCAGCGATTGAAGCTGCCGATGCCATGACCAAGGCCGCCGAAGTACGTTTGGTTGGCCG
TCAATTTGTTGGTGGTGGTTACGTGACCGTTTTGGTCCGTGGTGAAACCGGTGCCGTCAACGCAGCAGTT
CGTGCGGGCGCTGATGCCTGCGAACGAGTCGGCGATGGTCTGGTCGCGGCGCATATCATTGCCCGTGTCC
ATTCCGAAGTCGAAAACATCCTGCCGAAAGCCCCTGAAGCTTAAGGATTGGGAAAGACGAACCGGCGCAG
GCTTGTTCCGGTTCTTTGCATAAAGTGACAGCTTAGGAGTTTATTTAAATGGCTGATGTAACTGGTATTG
CTCTGGGTATGATCGAAACACGTGGCTTAGTTCCTGCGATTGAAGCAGCGGACGCCATGACTAAAGCGGC
TGAAGTGCGTTTGGTCGGTCGTCAATTTGTTGGTGGCGGTTACGTCACCGTATTGGTTCGGGGCGAAACA
GGCGCTGTTAACGCCGCTGTTCGTGCTGGCGCCGATGCTTGCGAACGTGTTGGTGATGGCTTGGTTGCTG
CGCACATCATTGCGCGTGTCCACTCAGAAGTAGAAAACATTCTGCCTAAGGCGCCACAAGCCTAAGTCAG
ATATTCCTAAGACGGCTCACTTCGGCGACACCCGTCGCCGAAACCGTCTAACCAAATTTCTGGGCTCGTT
CTGAACCTGCTCAACACTAGTTTTAGAGGATCTGTTATGGCAACGACTCACGGTATTGCCCTGGGCATGA
TTGAAACACGAGGATTGGTTCCTGCCATTGAAGCCGCAGATGCCATGACCAAAGCGGCGGAAGTCCGTCT
GGTCGGACGATCATTTGTTGGCGGCGGTTACGTGACCGTAATGGTTCGTGGTGAGACAGGTGCAGTAAAT
GCTGCCGTTCGTGCGGGTGCTGACGCCTGTGAACGTGTTGGCGATGGCCTGGTTGCTGCGCACATCATTG
CGCGCGTTCATTCTGAAGTTGAGATCATCCTACCCGAGACGCCCGAAGACTCAGATTCCGCGTGGTGTAT
CGCAAATCTGAATAGCTAATGTCTAGTAGGGAAGATGCGCATGAACAACATTGATTTGCGCGTCTATTCG
TTTATCGATTCGCTTCAACCGCAGCTTGCATCCTATCTTGCGACATCATCGCAAGGCTTTCTTCCCGTTC
CGGGTGATGCCTGCTTGTGGATTGAAGTCGCGCCGGGCATGGCCGTCCATCGCCTCAGTGATATTGCGCT
AAAGGCCACGAACGTTCGTCTCGGCGAACAGGTAGTCGAGCGTGCTTTTGGCTCGATGGAAATTCATTAC
CGAAACCAAAGCGACGTTCTCGCATCCGGTGAGGCCGTTTTAAGAGAAATCAATCACGCGCAAGAAGATC
GTCTGCCTTGTCGCATCGCATGGAAAGAGATCATTCGAGCGATTACCCCCGATCATGCCACCTTGATCAA
TCGCCAGTTGCGTAAAGGCTCTATGCTGTTGCCGGGCAAAAGCATGTTCATCCTTGAAACAGAACCGGCA
GGTTATATTGTTCAGGCTGCCAACGAGGCCGAGAAAGCAGCTCATGTGACTCTGATCGATGTACGTGCTT
TTGGTAACTTTGGTCGCCTGACCATGATGGGCAGCGAAGCGGAAACCGAAGAAGCCATGCGGGCGGCTGA
GGCCACAATCGCAAGCATCAACGCGCGTGCGCGTCGCGCTGAAGGGTTCTAAGCGGCCGCGAGGTTCCAA
CTTTCACCATAATGAAATAAGATCACTACCGGGCGTATTTTTTGAGTTATCGAGATTTTCAGGAGCTAAG
GAAGCTAAAATGGAGAAAAAAATCACTGGATATACCACCGTTGATATATCCCAATGGCATCGTAAAGAAC
ATTTTGAGGCATTTCAGTCAGTTGCTCAATGTACCTATAACCAGACCGTTCAGCTGGATATTACGGCCTT
TTTAAAGACCGTAAAGAAAAATAAGCACAAGTTTTATCCGGCCTTTATTCACATTCTTGCCCGCCTGATG
AATGCTCATCCGGAGTTCCGTATGGCAATGAAAGACGGTGAGCTGGTGATATGGGATAGTGTTCACCCTT
GTTACACCGTTTTCCATGAGCAAACTGAAACGTTTTCATCGCTCTGGAGTGAATACCACGACGATTTCCG
GCAGTTTCTACACATATATTCGCAAGATGTGGCGTGTTACGGTGAAAACCTGGCCTATTTCCCTAAAGGG
TTTATTGAGAATATGTTTTTCGTCTCAGCCAATCCCTGGGTGAGTTTCACCAGTTTTGATTTAAACGTGG
CCAATATGGACAACTTCTTCGCCCCCGTTTTCACTATGGGCAAATATTATACGCAAGGCGACAAGGTGCT
GATGCCGCTGGCGATTCAGGTTCATCATGCCGTCTGTGATGGCTTCCATGTCGGCAGAATGCTTAATGAA
TTACAACAGTACTGCGATGAGTGGCAGGGCGGGGCGTAATTTTTTTAAGGCAGTTATTGGTGCCCTTGAA
TTCCTACTAGTCGAAGCGGCATGCATTTACGTTGACACCATCGAATGGTGCAAAACCTTTCGCGGTATGG
CATGATAGCGCCCGGAAGAGAGTCAATTCAGGGTGGTGAATGTGAAACCAGTAACGTTATACGATGTCGC
AGAGTATGCCGGTGTCTCTTATCAGACCGTTTCCCGCGTGGTGAACCAGGCCAGCCACGTTTCTGCGAAA
ACGCGGGAAAAAGTGGAAGCGGCGATGGCGGAGCTGAATTACATTCCCAACCGCGTGGCACAACAACTGG
CGGGCAAACAGTCGTTGCTGATTGGCGTTGCCACCTCCAGTCTGGCCCTGCACGCGCCGTCGCAAATTGT
CGCGGCGATTAAATCTCGCGCCGATCAACTGGGTGCCAGCGTGGTGGTGTCGATGGTAGAACGAAGCGGC
GTCGAAGCCTGTAAAGCGGCGGTGCACAATCTTCTCGCGCAACGCGTCAGTGGGCTGATCATTAACTATC
CGCTGGATGACCAGGATGCCATTGCTGTGGAAGCTGCCTGCACTAATGTTCCGGCGTTATTTCTTGATGT
CTCTGACCAGACACCCATCAACAGTATTATTTTCTCCCATGAAGACGGTACGCGACTGGGCGTGGAGCAT
CTGGTCGCATTGGGTCACCAGCAAATCGCGCTGTTAGCGGGCCCATTAAGTTCTGTCTCGGCGCGTCTGC
GTCTGGCTGGCTGGCATAAATATCTCACTCGCAATCAAATTCAGCCGATAGCGGAACGGGAAGGCGACTG
GAGTGCCATGTCCGGTTTTCAACAAACCATGCAAATGCTGAATGAGGGCATCGTTCCCACTGCGATGCTG
GTTGCCAACGATCAGATGGCGCTGGGCGCAATGCGCGCCATTACCGAGTCCGGGCTGCGCGTTGGTGCGG
ATATCTCGGTAGTGGGATACGACGATACCGAAGACAGCTCATGTTATATCCCGCCGTTAACCACCATCAA
ACAGGATTTTCGCCTGCTGGGGCAAACCAGCGTGGACCGCTTGCTGCAACTCTCTCAGGGCCAGGCGGTG
AAGGGCAATCAGCTGTTGCCCGTCTCACTGGTGAAAAGAAAAACCACCCTGGCGCCCAATACGCAAACCG
CCTCTCCCCGCGCGTTGGCCGATTCATTAATGCAGCTGGCACGACAGGTTTCCCGACTGGAAAGCGGGCA
GTGATCCCACAGCCGCCAGTTCCGCTGGCGGCATTTTAACTTTCTTTAATGAATCTAGTGACAAGCCGGG
GCAGACGTGAGCCGTAGTCCCGTCGCCAGACGCGGGTGCCCACGGGCGTCGTCAGGATGTCCGTAATTGA
CTGCCGGAGGTGGTCAATGCCCTTCAGCTCCTTGCCACTGTCACGGCTCATGCCTCGGGTCATTAGTCGC
CCGCTCCGGTATCTTCACTGGCTTCGATGATTGCCGCCCCGCAGCTGCAGAGGTCACCGATCCGAGCAGT
CGGCCTCTGGTTGGTAAAGACCGTGCGACTGCCGGTGATGATCGTGTTCAAGCCATGCAGGGGGCAGGCG
TGAAGGTCATCCTTTCGGGCCACGGGGCGGCTGTTGACGAAGGTGTCGTCGCTCCCGGTGATGATGATCC
CGCCGTGATCGGTCACGTCGTTTAGTCGAGCGATGCCTGGCGTCGTAGTCACGGGTTTAGGTCAATACGA
CTTGCGGTCACTGTAACGTTGCCCTCGGCGGTCACGTTAACGTCGCCTTGGGCTTCGACTTGCGCCTCCT
GCACAAGGATCACAATCCGTCCTTGGGCTGCGGTGAGGTCGATCTTGTACTCATGCGCTTCGCGGTCGTA
CTGGATGATTGAGTCATCCTCGAACTGCGTCTTTTGGATCGTTTCTTTGTCCTCGATCTGGGGGTAGTCA
GTCGAGAACGCGCCGGGCATCGCGAAGCCCTGACTGATCTCGCCGGAGGGGGCCATCACGACGACGGCCT
CACCGACCTCGGGCGCCCACCAGAACCGATCCTTGCCCGCTCGCTGCGTGAGCCACGGAATCCAGTCAGT
GAGGAGCAGCGCCTCGCCGCTCTCCTCGTCTTCCTCGATCGCGACACGGATCAGCCCCTTGGGATAGTCA
GCCTCGGCTACCCTGCCTACGCGGAGCAAGTTGCCGTGACGCCGACTGTCTCGAGTAT
