>Addgene plasmid #52065 | pHnCBS1D | addgene partial sequence | sequence record 81772 | CAT-R 5'-GCAACTGACTGAAATGCCTC-3'
CCATTGGGATATATCAACGGTGGTATATCCAGTGATTTTTTTCTCCATTTTAGCTTCCTTAGCTCCTGAA
AATCTCGATAACTCAAAAAATACGCCCGGTAGTGATCTTATTTCATTATGGTGAAAGTTGGAACCTCGCG
GCCGCTTAGAACCCTTCAGCGCGACGCGCACGCGCGTTGATGCTTGCGATTGTGGCCTCAGCCGCCCGCA
TGGCTTCTTCGGTTTCCGCTTCGCTGCCCATCATGGTCAGGCGACCAAAGTTACCAAAAGCACGTACATC
GATCAGAGTCACATGAGCTGCTTTCTCGGCCTCGTTGGCAGCCTGAACAATATAACCTGCCGGTTCTGTT
TCAAGGATGAACATGCTTTTGCCCGGCAACAGCATAGAGCCTTTACGCAACTGGCGATTGATCAAGGTGG
CATGATCGGGGGTAATCGCTCGAATGATCTCTTTCCATGCGATGCGACAAGGCAGACGATCTTCTTGCGC
GTGATTGATTTCTCTTAAAACGGCCTCACCGGATGCGAGAACGTCGCTTTGGTTTCGGTAATGAATTTCC
ATCGAGCCAAAAGCACGCTCGACTACCTGTTCGCCGAGACGAACGTTCGTGGCCTTTAGCGCAATATCAC
TGAGGCGATGGACGGCCATGCCCGGCGCGACTTCAATCCACAAGCAGGCATCACCCGGAACGGGAAGAAA
GCCTTGCGATGATGTCGCAAGATAGGATGCAAGCTGCGGTTGAAGCGAATCGATAAACGAATAGACGCGC
AAATCAATGTTGTTCATGCGCATCTTCCCTACTAGACATTAGCTATTCAGATTTGCGATACACCACGCGG
AATCTGAGTCTTCGGGCGTCTCGGGTAGGATGATCTCAACTTCAGAATGAACGCGCGCAATGATGTGCGC
AGCAACCAGGCCATCGCCAACACGTTCACAGGCGTCAGCACCCGCACGAACGGCAGCATTTACTGCACCT
GTCTCACCACGAACCATTACGGTCACGTAACCGCCGCCAACAAATGATCGTCCGACCA
