>Addgene plasmid #52065 | pHnCBS1D | addgene partial sequence | sequence record 82347 | Lac-promoter 5'-CACTTTATGCTTCCGGCTCG-3'
GAGCGGATAACAATTTCAGCTAGGTGCGCGAATCCCCCATCCTTTCAGGAGGAACTCATGGCAGTTAAAA
AGTATAGTGCTGGTGTAAAAGAATACCGGCAGACCTATTGGATGCCGGAATACACACCGTTGGATTCCGA
CATCCTTGCATGCTTCAAAATCACCCCACAACCGGGTGTTGATCGCGAAGAAGCCGCAGCCGCGGTTGCA
GCAGAATCTTCAACCGGCACATGGACCACCGTGTGGACCGATTTGCTGACCGACATGGACTACTACAAAG
GCCGTGCCTATCGCATTGAAGACGTACCCGGTGACGATGCGGCATTCTATGCCTTTATCGCCTACCCAAT
CGACCTGTTCGAAGAAGGGTCAGTTGTTAACGTGTTTACCTCACTGGTTGGTAACGTGTTCGGCTTCAAA
GCGGTACGCGGCCTGCGTCTGGAAGATGTTCGCTTCCCACTCGCCTACGTTAAAACCTGTGGCGGCCCAC
CGCACGGTATTCAAGTCGAACGCGACAAGATGAACAAATATGGTCGCCCACTGTTGGGTTGCACCATCAA
GCCAAAACTTGGTTTGTCTGCGAAAAACTACGGCCGTGCCGTATACGAGTGCCTCCGTGGCGGCCTCGAC
TTCACTAAAGATGATGAAAACATCAATTCTCAGCCGTTCATGCGCTGGCGCGATCGCTTCTTGTTCGTAC
AAGACGCGACCGAAACTGCTGAAGCCCAAACCGGCGAACGCAAAGGCCATTACCTCAACGTAACGGCGCC
AACTCCTGAAGAAATGTACAAGCGCGCAGAATTCGCCAAAGAAATTGGCGCGCCAATCATTATGCACGAC
TACATCACCGGTGGCTTCACGGCCAACACTGGCTTGGCCAAGTGGTGTCAAGACAACGGCGTACTGCTGC
ACATCCACCGTGCGATGCATGCGGTTATCGACCGTAACCCGAACCACGGTATTCACTTCCGTGTTCTGAC
CA
